>Addgene plasmid #76565 | TAF9 gRNA (BRDN0001146426) | addgene full sequence | sequence record 186080 | Addgene Assembled Sequence
CCCGGGTGCAAAGATGGATAAAGTTTTAAACAGAGAGGAATCTTTGCAGCTAATGGACCTTCTAGGTCTT
GAAAGGAGTGGGAATTGGCTCCGGTGCCCGTCAGTGGGCAGAGCGCACATCGCCCACAGTCCCCGAGAAG
TTGGGGGGAGGGGTCGGCAATTGATCCGGTGCCTAGAGAAGGTGGCGCGGGGTAAACTGGGAAAGTGATG
TCGTGTACTGGCTCCGCCTTTTTCCCGAGGGTGGGGGAGAACCGTATATAAGTGCAGTAGTCGCCGTGAA
CGTTCTTTTTCGCAACGGGTTTGCCGCCAGAACACAGGTAAGTGCCGTGTGTGGTTCCCGCGGGCCTGGC
CTCTTTACGGGTTATGGCCCTTGCGTGCCTTGAATTACTTCCACCTGGCTGCAGTACGTGATTCTTGATC
CCGAGCTTCGGGTTGGAAGTGGGTGGGAGAGTTCGAGGCCTTGCGCTTAAGGAGCCCCTTCGCCTCGTGC
TTGAGTTGAGGCCTGGCCTGGGCGCTGGGGCCGCCGCGTGCGAATCTGGTGGCACCTTCGCGCCTGTCTC
GCTGCTTTCGATAAGTCTCTAGCCATTTAAAATTTTTGATGACCTGCTGCGACGCTTTTTTTCTGGCAAG
ATAGTCTTGTAAATGCGGGCCAAGATCTGCACACTGGTATTTCGGTTTTTGGGGCCGCGGGCGGCGACGG
GGCCCGTGCGTCCCAGCGCACATGTTCGGCGAGGCGGGGCCTGCGAGCGCGGCCACCGAGAATCGGACGG
GGGTAGTCTCAAGCTGGCCGGCCTGCTCTGGTGCCTGGCCTCGCGCCGCCGTGTATCGCCCCGCCCTGGG
CGGCAAGGCTGGCCCGGTCGGCACCAGTTGCGTGAGCGGAAAGATGGCCGCTTCCCGGCCCTGCTGCAGG
GAGCTCAAAATGGAGGACGCGGCGCTCGGGAGAGCGGGCGGGTGAGTCACCCACACAAAGGAAAAGGGCC
TTTCCGTCCTCAGCCGTCGCTTCATGTGACTCCACGGAGTACCGGGCGCCGTCCAGGCACCTCGATTAGT
TCTCGAGCTTTTGGAGTACGTCGTCTTTAGGTTGGGGGGAGGGGTTTTATGCGATGGAGTTTCCCCACAC
TGAGTGGGTGGAGACTGAAGTTAGGCCAGCTTGGCACTTGATGTAATTCTCCTTGGAATTTGCCCTTTTT
GAGTTTGGATCTTGGTTCATTCTCAAGCCTCAGACAGTGGTTCAAAGTTTTTTTCTTCCATTTCAGGTGT
CGTGACGTACGGCCACCATGACCGAGTACAAGCCCACGGTGCGCCTCGCCACCCGCGACGACGTCCCCAG
GGCCGTACGCACCCTCGCCGCCGCGTTCGCCGACTACCCCGCCACGCGCCACACCGTCGATCCGGACCGC
CACATCGAGCGGGTCACCGAGCTGCAAGAACTCTTCCTCACGCGCGTCGGGCTCGACATCGGCAAGGTGT
GGGTCGCGGACGACGGCGCCGCCGTGGCGGTCTGGACCACGCCGGAGAGCGTCGAAGCGGGGGCGGTGTT
CGCCGAGATCGGCCCGCGCATGGCCGAGTTGAGCGGTTCCCGGCTGGCCGCGCAGCAACAGATGGAAGGC
CTCCTGGCGCCGCACCGGCCCAAGGAGCCCGCGTGGTTCCTGGCCACCGTCGGAGTCTCGCCCGACCACC
AGGGCAAGGGTCTGGGCAGCGCCGTCGTGCTCCCCGGAGTGGAGGCGGCCGAGCGCGCCGGGGTGCCCGC
CTTCCTGGAGACCTCCGCGCCCCGCAACCTCCCCTTCTACGAGCGGCTCGGCTTCACCGTCACCGCCGAC
GTCGAGGTGCCCGAAGGACCGCGCACCTGGTGCATGACCCGCAAGCCCGGTGCCTGAACGCGTTAAGTCG
ACAATCAACCTCTGGATTACAAAATTTGTGAAAGATTGACTGGTATTCTTAACTATGTTGCTCCTTTTAC
GCTATGTGGATACGCTGCTTTAATGCCTTTGTATCATGCTATTGCTTCCCGTATGGCTTTCATTTTCTCC
TCCTTGTATAAATCCTGGTTGCTGTCTCTTTATGAGGAGTTGTGGCCCGTTGTCAGGCAACGTGGCGTGG
TGTGCACTGTGTTTGCTGACGCAACCCCCACTGGTTGGGGCATTGCCACCACCTGTCAGCTCCTTTCCGG
GACTTTCGCTTTCCCCCTCCCTATTGCCACGGCGGAACTCATCGCCGCCTGCCTTGCCCGCTGCTGGACA
GGGGCTCGGCTGTTGGGCACTGACAATTCCGTGGTGTTGTCGGGGAAATCATCGTCCTTTCCTTGGCTGC
TCGCCTGTGTTGCCACCTGGATTCTGCGCGGGACGTCCTTCTGCTACGTCCCTTCGGCCCTCAATCCAGC
GGACCTTCCTTCCCGCGGCCTGCTGCCGGCTCTGCGGCCTCTTCCGCGTCTTCGCCTTCGCCCTCAGACG
AGTCGGATCTCCCTTTGGGCCGCCTCCCCGCGTCGACTTTAAGACCAATGACTTACAAGGCAGCTGTAGA
TCTTAGCCACTTTTTAAAAGAAAAGGGGGGACTGGAAGGGCTAATTCACTCCCAACGAAGACAAGATCTG
CTTTTTGCTTGTACTGGGTCTCTCTGGTTAGACCAGATCTGAGCCTGGGAGCTCTCTGGCTAACTAGGGA
ACCCACTGCTTAAGCCTCAATAAAGCTTGCCTTGAGTGCTTCAAGTAGTGTGTGCCCGTCTGTTGTGTGA
CTCTGGTAACTAGAGATCCCTCAGACCCTTTTAGTCAGTGTGGAAAATCTCTAGCAGTACGTATAGTAGT
TCATGTCATCTTATTATTCAGTATTTATAACTTGCAAAGAAATGAATATCAGAGAGTGAGAGGAACTTGT
TTATTGCAGCTTATAATGGTTACAAATAAAGCAATAGCATCACAAATTTCACAAATAAAGCATTTTTTTC
ACTGCATTCTAGTTGTGGTTTGTCCAAACTCATCAATGTATCTTATCATGTCTGGCTCTAGCTATCCCGC
CCCTAACTCCGCCCATCCCGCCCCTAACTCCGCCCAGTTCCGCCCATTCTCCGCCCCATGGCTGACTAAT
TTTTTTTATTTATGCAGAGGCCGAGGCCGCCTCGGCCTCTGAGCTATTCCAGAAGTAGTGAGGAGGCTTT
TTTGGAGGCCTAGGGACGTACCCAATTCGCCCTATAGTGAGTCGTATTACGCGCGCTCACTGGCCGTCGT
TTTACAACGTCGTGACTGGGAAAACCCTGGCGTTACCCAACTTAATCGCCTTGCAGCACATCCCCCTTTC
GCCAGCTGGCGTAATAGCGAAGAGGCCCGCACCGATCGCCCTTCCCAACAGTTGCGCAGCCTGAATGGCG
AATGGG
[124 nt withheld, positions 3367-3490]
C
[91 nt withheld, positions 3492-3582]
A
[49 nt withheld, positions 3584-3632]
CCTTTGACGTTGGAGTCCACGTTCTTT
[37 nt withheld, positions 3660-3696]
ACCCTATCTCGGTCTATTCTTTTGATTTATAAGGGATTTTGCCGATTTCGGCCTATTGGTTAAAAAATGA
GCTGATTTAACAAAAATTTAACGCGAATTTTAACAAAATATTAACGCTTACAATTTAGGTGGCACTTTTC
GGGGAAATGTGCGCGGAACCCCTATTTGTTTATTTTTCTAAATACATTCAAATATGTATCCGCTCATGAG
ACAATAACCCTGATAAATGCTTCAATAATATTGAAAAAGGAAGAGTATGAGTATTCAACATTTCCGTGTC
GCCCTTATTCCCTTTTTTGCGGCATTTTGCCTTCCTGTTTTTGCTCACCCAGAAACGCTGGTGAAAGTAA
AAGATGCTGAAGATCAGTTGGGTGCACGAGTGGGTTACATCGAACTGGATCTCAACAGCGGTAAGATCCT
TGAGAGTTTTCGCCCCGAAGAACGTTTTCCAATGATGAGCACTTTTAAAGTTCTGCTATGTGGCGCGGTA
TTATCCCGTATTGACGCCGGGCAAGAGCAACTCGGTCGCCGCATACACTATTCTCAGAATGACTTGGTTG
AGTACTCACCAGTCACAGAAAAGCATCTTACGGATGGCATGACAGTAAGAGAATTATGCAGTGCTGCCAT
AACCATGAGTGATAACACTGCGGCCAACTTACTTCTGACAACGATCGGAGGACCGAAGGAGCTAACCGCT
TTTTTGCACAACATGGGGGATCATGTAACTCGCCTTGATCGTTGGGAACCGGAGCTGAATGAAGCCATAC
CAAACGACGAGCGTGACACCACGATGCCTGTAGCAATGGCAACAACGTTGCGCAAACTATTAACTGGCGA
ACTACTTACTCTAGCTTCCCGGCAACAATTAATAGACTGGATGGAGGCGGATAAAGTTGCAGGACCACTT
CTGCGCTCGGCCCTTCCGGCTGGCTGGTTTATTGCTGATAAATCTGGAGCCGGTGAGCGTGGGTCTCGCG
GTATCATTGCAGCACTGGGGCCAGATGGTAAGCCCTCCCGTATCGTAGTTATCTACACGACGGGGAGTCA
GGCAACTATGGATGAACGAAATAGACAGATCGCTGAGATAGGTGCCTCACTGATTAAGCATTGGTAACTG
TCAGACCAAGTTTACTCATATATACTTTAGATTGATTTAAAACTTCATTTTTAATTTAAAAGGATCTAGG
TGAAGATCCTTTTTGATAATCTCATGACCAAAATCCCTTAACGTGAGTTTTCGTTCCACTGAGCGTCAGA
CCCCGTAGAAAAGATCAAAGGATCTTCTTGAGATCCTTTTTTTCTGCGCGTAATCTGCTGCTTGCAAACA
AAAAAACCACCGCTACCAGCGGTGGTTTGTTTGCCGGATCAAGAGCTACCAACTCTTTTTCCGAAGGTAA
CTGGCTTCAGCAGAGCGCAGATACCAAATACTGTTCTTCTAGTGTAGCCGTAGTTAGGCCACCACTTCAA
GAACTCTGTAGCACCGCCTACATACCTCGCTCTGCTAATCCTGTTACCAGTGGCTGCTGCCAGTGGCGAT
AAGTCGTGTCTTACCGGGTTGGACTCAAGACGATAGTTACCGGATAAGGCGCAGCGGTCGGGCTGAACGG
GGGGTTCGTGCACACAGCCCAGCTTGGAGCGAACGACCTACACCGAACTGAGATACCTACAGCGTGAGCT
ATGAGAAAGCGCCACGCTTCCCGAAGGGAGAAAGGCGGACAGGTATCCGGTAAGCGGCAGGGTCGGAACA
GGAGAGCGCACGAGGGAGCTTCCAGGGGGAAACGCCTGGTATCTTTATAGTCCTGTCGGGTTTCGCCACC
TCTGACTTGAGCGTCGATTTTTGTGATGCTCGTCAGGGGGGCGGAGCCTATGGAAAAACGCCAGCAACGC
GGCCTTTTTACGGTTCCTGGCCTTTTGCTGGCCTTTTGCTCACATGTTCTTTCCTGCGTTATCCCCTGAT
TCTGTGGATAACCGTATTACCGCCTTTGAGTGAGCTGATACCGCTCGCCGCAGCCGAACGACCGAGCGCA
GCGAGTCAGTGAGCGAGGAAGCGGAAGAGCGCCCAATACGCAAACCGCCTCTCCCCGCGCGTTGGCCGAT
TCATTAATGCAGCTGGCACGACAGGTTTCCCGACTGGAAAGCGGGCAGTGAGCGCAACGCAATTAATGTG
AGTTAGCTCACTCATTAGGCACCCCAGGCTTTACACTTTATGCTTCCGGCTCGTATGTTGTGTGGAATTG
TGAGCGGATAACAATTTCACACAGGAAACAGCTATGACCATGATTACGCCAAGCGCGCAATTAACCCTCA
CTAAAGGGAACAAAAGCTGGAGCTGCAAGCTTAATGTAGTCTTATGCAATACTCTTGTAGTCTTGCAACA
TGGTAACGATGAGTTAGCAACATGCCTTACAAGGAGAGAAAAAGCACCGTGCATGCCGATTGGTGGAAGT
AAGGTGGTACGATCGTGCCTTATTAGGAAGGCAACAGACGGGTCTGACATGGATTGGACGAACCACTGAA
TTGCCGCATTGCAGAGATATTGTATTTAAGTGCCTAGCTCGATACATAAACGGGTCTCTCTGGTTAGACC
AGATCTGAGCCTGGGAGCTCTCTGGCTAACTAGGGAACCCACTGCTTAAGCCTCAATAAAGCTTGCCTTG
AGTGCTTCAAGTAGTGTGTGCCCGTCTGTTGTGTGACTCTGGTAACTAGAGATCCCTCAGACCCTTTTAG
TCAGTGTGGAAAATCTCTAGCAGTGGCGCCCGAACAGGGACTTGAAAGCGAAAGGGAAACCAGAGGAGCT
CTCTCGACGCAGGACTCGGCTTGCTGAAGCGCGCACGGCAAGAGGCGAGGGGCGGCGACTGGTGAGTACG
CCAAAAATTTTGACTAGCGGAGGCTAGAAGGAGAGAGATGGGTGCGAGAGCGTCAGTATTAAGCGGGGGA
GAATTAGATCGCGATGGGAAAAAATTCGGTTAAGGCCAGGGGGAAAGAAAAAATATAAATTAAAACATAT
AGTATGGGCAAGCAGGGAGCTAGAACGATTCGCAGTTAATCCTGGCCTGTTAGAAACATCAGAAGGCTGT
AGACAAATACTGGGACAGCTACAACCATCCCTTCAGACAGGATCAGAAGAACTTAGATCATTATATAATA
CAGTAGCAACCCTCTATTGTGTGCATCAAAGGATAGAGATAAAAGACACCAAGGAAGCTTTAGACAAGAT
AGAGGAAGAGCAAAACAAAAGTAAGACCACCGCACAGCAAGCGGCCGCTGATCTTCAGACCTGGAGGAGG
AGATATGAGGGACAATTGGAGAAGTGAATTATATAAATATAAAGTAGTAAAAATTGAACCATTAGGAGTA
GCACCCACCAAGGCAAAGAGAAGAGTGGTGCAGAGAGAAAAAAGAGCAGTGGGAATAGGAGCTTTGTTCC
TTGGGTTCTTGGGAGCAGCAGGAAGCACTATGGGCGCAGCGTCAATGACGCTGACGGTACAGGCCAGACA
ATTATTGTCTGGTATAGTGCAGCAGCAGAACAATTTGCTGAGGGCTATTGAGGCGCAACAGCATCTGTTG
CAACTCACAGTCTGGGGCATCAAGCAGCTCCAGGCAAGAATCCTGGCTGTGGAAAGATACCTAAAGGATC
AACAGCTCCTGGGGATTTGGGGTTGCTCTGGAAAACTCATTTGCACCACTGCTGTGCCTTGGAATGCTAG
TTGGAGTAATAAATCTCTGGAACAGATTTGGAATCACACGACCTGGATGGAGTGGGACAGAGAAATTAAC
AATTACACAAGCTTAATACACTCCTTAATTGAAGAATCGCAAAACCAGCAAGAAAAGAATGAACAAGAAT
TATTGGAATTAGATAAATGGGCAAGTTTGTGGAATTGGTTTAACATAACAAATTGGCTGTGGTATATAAA
ATTATTCATAATGATAGTAGGAGGCTTGGTAGGTTTAAGAATAGTTTTTGCTGTACTTTCTATAGTGAAT
AGAGTTAGGCAGGGATATTCACCATTATCGTTTCAGACCCACCTCCCAACCCCGAGGGGACCCAGAGAGG
GCCTATTTCCCATGATTCCTTCATATTTGCATATACGATACAAGGCTGTTAGAGAGATAATTAGAATTAA
TTTGACTGTAAACACAAAGATATTAGTACAAAATACGTGACGTAGAAAGTAATAATTTCTTGGGTAGTTT
GCAGTTTTAAAATTATGTTTTAAAATGGACTATCATATGCTTACCGTAACTTGAAAGTATTTCGATTTCT
TGGCTTTATATATCTTGTGGAAAGGACGAAACACCGACTGAACCAACACTTAACCGGTTTTAGAGCTAGA
AATAGCAAGTTAAAATAAGGCTAGTCCGTTATCAACTTGAAAAAGTGGCACCGAGTCGGTGCTTTTTTAA
GCTTGGCGTAACTAGATCTTGAGACAAATGGCAGTATTCATCCACAATTTTAAAAGAAAAGGGGGGATTG
GGGGGTACAGTGCAGGGGAAAGAATAGTAGACATAATAGCAACAGACATACAAACTAAAGAATTACAAAA
ACAAATTACAAAAATTCAAAATTTTCGGGTTTATTACAGGGACAGCAGAGATCCACTTTGGCGCCGGCTC
GAGGGGG
Features (pLannotate 1.2.2; 29 found; start..end, strand, type, name):
     14..80      +  CDS            small t antigen (fragment): SV40 (simian virus 40) small t antigen
    106..317     +  promoter       EF-1α core promoter: core promoter for human elongation factor EF-1α
    318..1256    +  intron         EF-1α intron A: intron upstream of the start codon of human EF-1α
   1278..1877    +  CDS            PuroR (fragment): puromycin N-acetyltransferase; pac from Streptomyces; confers resistance to puromycin
   1893..2481    +  misc_feature   WPRE: woodchuck hepatitis virus posttranscriptional regulatory element
   2532..2551    +  misc_feature   cPPT/CTS (fragment): central polypurine tract and central termination sequence of HIV-1
   2553..2786    +  LTR            3' LTR (ΔU3): self-inactivating 3' long terminal repeat (LTR) from HIV-1
   2864..2985    +  polyA_signal   SV40 poly(A) signal: SV40 polyadenylation signal
   3025..3160    +  rep_origin     SV40 ori: SV40 origin of replication
   3181..3199    -  promoter       T7 promoter: promoter for bacteriophage T7 RNA polymerase
   3207..3362    +  CDS            lacZα (fragment): LacZα fragment of β-galactosidase; lacZ fragment
   3367..3795    +  rep_origin     f1 ori (sequence partly withheld): f1 bacteriophage origin of replication; arrow indicates direction of (+) strand synthesis
   3848..3952    +  promoter       AmpR promoter: bla
   3953..4813    +  CDS            AmpR: β-lactamase; bla; confers resistance to ampicillin, carbenicillin, and related antibiotics
   4984..5572    +  rep_origin     ori: high-copy-number ColE1/pMB1/pBR322/pUC origin of replication
   5755..5847    +  CDS            lacI (fragment): lac repressor; lacI; The lac repressor binds to the lac operator to inhibit transcription in E. coli. This inhibition can be relieved by adding lactose or isopropyl-β-D-thiogalactopyranoside (IPTG).
   5860..5881    +  protein_bind   CAP binding site: CAP binding activates transcription in the presence of cAMP. E. coli catabolite activator protein
   5896..5926    +  promoter       lac promoter: promoter for the E. coli lac operon
   5934..5950    +  protein_bind   lac operator: The lac repressor binds to the lac operator to inhibit transcription in E. coli. This inhibition can be relieved by adding lactose or isopropyl-β-D-thiogalactopyranoside (IPTG). lac repressor encoded by lacI
   5995..6013    +  promoter       T3 promoter: promoter for bacteriophage T3 RNA polymerase
   6041..6267    +  promoter       RSV promoter: Rous sarcoma virus enhancer/promoter
   6268..6448    +  LTR            5' LTR (truncated): truncated 5' long terminal repeat (LTR) from HIV-1
   6495..6620    +  misc_feature   HIV-1 Ψ: packaging signal of human immunodeficiency virus type 1
   6604..6967    +  CDS            HIV-1 gag (fragment): gag protein from human immunodeficiency virus 1; gag
   7113..7346    +  misc_feature   RRE: The Rev response element (RRE) of HIV-1 allows for Rev-dependent mRNA export from the nucleus to the cytoplasm.
   7723..7749    +  CDS            Rev (fragment): human immunodeficiency virus 1 (HIV-1) Rev protein; rev; enhances nuclear export of unspliced and incompletely spliced viral mRNAs
   7753..7993    +  promoter       U6 promoter: RNA polymerase III promoter for human U6 snRNA
   8023..8098    +  misc_RNA       gRNA scaffold: guide RNA scaffold for the Streptococcus pyogenes CRISPR/Cas9 system
   8154..8271    +  misc_feature   cPPT/CTS: central polypurine tract and central termination sequence of HIV-1
