[The description below was written by a language model from this plasmid's Addgene catalogue record and pLannotate feature annotations shown in this document.]
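Description:
TAF9 gRNA (BRDN0001146426) is a third-generation lentiviral CRISPR guide plasmid built on the lentiGuide-Puro backbone and designed to express a single guide RNA against human TAF9, a TFIID-associated factor. It is maintained in E. coli as a high-copy plasmid through a ColE1/pUC-type origin with ampicillin resistance (AmpR). The backbone also carries an f1 origin, an SV40 origin and poly(A) signal, and remnants of lac and T7/T3 cloning-vector sequences.

The lentiviral transfer cassette begins with an RSV promoter fused to a truncated HIV-1 5' LTR, which makes genomic RNA production Tat-independent. This is followed by the Ψ packaging signal with a gag fragment, the Rev response element, and a central polypurine tract, and it ends in a self-inactivating ΔU3 3' LTR. Within this unit, a human U6 RNA polymerase III promoter drives the TAF9-targeting spacer joined to the Streptococcus pyogenes gRNA scaffold. A separate EF-1α promoter, annotated as the core promoter plus intron A, expresses puromycin N-acetyltransferase for selecting transduced mammalian cells, and a downstream WPRE enhances transcript expression.

The plasmid does not encode Cas9, so it must be paired with a separate Cas9 vector such as lentiCas9-Blast or used in cells that already express Cas9. The guide was designed against two TAF9 reference transcripts using optimized sgRNA design rules intended to maximize on-target activity and reduce off-target effects. It corresponds to a guide from a human kinome gRNA library. Its typical use is Cas9-mediated targeting of TAF9 in human cells after lentiviral delivery and puromycin selection.
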