Addgene plasmid #76565: TAF9 gRNA (BRDN0001146426)
Purpose: 3rd generation lentiviral gRNA plasmid targeting human TAF9
Depositing lab: John Doench & David Root. Depositing organization: Broad Institute. Publication: Optimized sgRNA design to maximize activity and minimize off-target effects of CRISPR-Cas9. Doench JG, Fusi N, Sullender M, Hegde M, Vaimberg EW, Donovan KF, Smith I, Tothova Z, Wilen C, Orchard R, Virgin HW, Listgarten J, Root DE. Nat Biotechnol. 2016 Jan 18. doi: 10.1038/nbt.3437. PubMed 26780180.
Backbone
  Vector backbone: lentiGuide-Puro
  Backbone manufacturer: Zhang Lab (Addgene plasmid # 52963)
  Vector type: Mammalian Expression, Lentiviral, CRISPR
  Selectable markers: Puromycin
Growth in bacteria
  Bacterial resistance: Ampicillin, 100 μg/mL
  Growth temperature: 37°C
  Growth strain: DH5alpha
  Copy number: High Copy
Gene/Insert
  Gene/Insert name: TAF9 (alt names: TAF9; NM_001015892.1)
  gRNA/shRNA sequence: ACTGAACCAACACTTAACCG
  Species: H. sapiens (human)
  Entrez Gene: TAF9 (a.k.a. MGC:5067, STAF31/32, TAF2G, TAFII-31, TAFII-32, TAFII31, TAFII32, TAFIID32)
  Promoter: hU6
  Cloning method: Unknown
  Sequencing primers: 5′ U6-F; 3′ pS2-R
Terms and licenses: Academic/Nonprofit Terms; Industry Terms: Not Available to Industry
Depositor comments: The gRNA was designed to target the following Genbank reference sequence(s): NM_001015892.1,NM_003187.4. Note that this plasmid does NOT contain Cas9. It should be used in conjunction with lentiCas9-Blast (Addgene #52962) or otherwise with cell lines already expressing Cas9. Browse the full kinome gRNA library at http://www.addgene.org/pooled-library/broadgpp-human-kinome/ or visit http://www.broadinstitute.org/rnai/public/ for detailed protocols and information.
How to cite: TAF9 gRNA (BRDN0001146426) was a gift from John Doench & David Root (Addgene plasmid # 76565 ; http://n2t.net/addgene:76565 ; RRID:Addgene_76565)
