>Addgene plasmid #76565 | TAF9 gRNA (BRDN0001146426) | depositor partial sequence | sequence record 144025 | Target Sequence
ACTGAACCAACACTTAACCG
