>Addgene plasmid #76565 | TAF9 gRNA (BRDN0001146426) | addgene partial sequence | sequence record 186079 | hU6-F
GTAGAAAGTAATAATTTCTTGGGTAGTTTGCAGTTTTAAAATTATGTTTTAAAATGGACTATCATATGCT
TACCGTAACTTGAAAGTATTTCGATTTCTTGGCTTTATATATCTTGTGGAAAGGACGAAACACCGACTGA
ACCAACACTTAACCGGTTTTAGAGCTAGAAATAGCAAGTTAAAATAAGGCTAGTCCGTTATCAACTTGAA
AAAGTGGCACCGAGTCGGTGCTTTTTTAAGCTTGGCGTAACTAGATCTTGAGACAAATGGCAGTATTCAT
CCACAATTTTAAAAGAAAAGGGGGGATTGGGGGGTACAGTGCAGGGGAAAGAATAGTAGACATAATAGCA
ACAGACATACAAACTAAAGAATTACAAAAACAAATTACAAAAATTCAAAATTTTCGGGTTTATTACAGGG
ACAGCAGAGATCCACTTTGGCGCCGGCTCGAGGGGGCCCGGGTGCAAAGATGGATAAAGTTTTAAACAGA
GAGGAATCTTTGCAGCTAATGGACCTTCTAGGTCTTGAAAGGAGTGGGAATTGGCTCCGGTGCCCGTCAG
TGGGCAGAGC
